Addgene plasmid #210613: pKLV2-U6gRNA5(Control(2))-PGKpuro2AmCherry-W
Purpose: Lentiviral vector expressing gRNA targeting a control region at the CXCR4 locus
Depositing lab: Kosuke Yusa. Depositing organization: Kyoto University, Institute for Life and Medical Sciences. Publication: Canonical BAF complex regulates the oncogenic program in human T-cell acute lymphoblastic leukemia. Aoki K, Hyuga M, Tarumoto Y, Nishibuchi G, Ueda A, Ochi Y, Sugino S, Mikami T, Kobushi H, Kato I, Akahane K, Inukai T, Takaori-Kondo A, Takita J, Ogawa S, Yusa K. Blood. 2023 Nov 3:blood.2023020857. doi: 10.1182/blood.2023020857. PubMed 37922452.
Backbone
  Vector backbone: pKLV2-U6gRNA5(BbsI)-PGKpuro2AmCherry-W
  Backbone manufacturer: addgene
  Backbone size w/o insert (bp): 8657
  Total vector size (bp): 8659
  Vector type: Lentiviral
  Selectable markers: Puromycin
Growth in bacteria
  Bacterial resistance: Ampicillin, 100 μg/mL
  Growth temperature: 37°C
  Growth strain: NEB Stable
  Copy number: Unknown
Gene/Insert
  Gene/Insert name: Control(2)
  gRNA/shRNA sequence: TTTAAAGACCTTACGAGGC
  Species: H. sapiens (human)
  Cloning method: Restriction Enzyme; 5′ cloning site BbsI (destroyed during cloning); 3′ cloning site BbsI (destroyed during cloning)
  Sequencing primers: 5′ AGATAATTAGAATTAATTTGACTG
Terms and licenses: Academic/Nonprofit Terms; Industry Terms: Not Available to Industry
How to cite: pKLV2-U6gRNA5(Control(2))-PGKpuro2AmCherry-W was a gift from Kosuke Yusa (Addgene plasmid # 210613 ; http://n2t.net/addgene:210613 ; RRID:Addgene_210613)
