[The description below was written by a language model from this plasmid's Addgene catalogue record and pLannotate feature annotations shown in this document.]
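Description:
pKLV2-U6gRNA5(Control(2))-PGKpuro2AmCherry-W is an 8.7 kb HIV-1-based lentiviral guide RNA expression vector, made by inserting a guide sequence into the BbsI cloning sites of the parental pKLV2-U6gRNA5(BbsI)-PGKpuro2AmCherry-W backbone; both sites were destroyed in the process. In bacteria it is maintained through a high-copy ColE1/pUC-type origin with ampicillin selection (AmpR, β-lactamase). It also carries an f1 origin and remnants of a phagemid-style cloning backbone: lacZα and lacI fragments, the lac promoter/operator, and T7 and T3 promoters.

The viral genome is transcribed in packaging cells from a CMV enhancer/promoter fused to a truncated 5' LTR. It contains the Ψ packaging signal with a partial gag sequence, the RRE for Rev-dependent nuclear export, and the cPPT/CTS element. It ends in a second truncated LTR followed by a bGH polyadenylation signal. Between these elements sit two expression units. A human U6 RNA polymerase III promoter drives the guide, which is joined to a Streptococcus pyogenes Cas9 scaffold (annotated as a tracrRNA fragment). A mouse PGK promoter drives puromycin N-acetyltransferase and mCherry; the plasmid name indicates they are linked by a 2A peptide, although that element is not annotated separately in the feature table. A downstream WPRE enhances expression of this transcript. Transduced cells can therefore be selected with puromycin and tracked or sorted by red fluorescence.

The guide targets a control region at the human CXCR4 locus. No Cas9 is encoded, so the nuclease must be supplied separately. The record links the plasmid to a study of BAF complex function in human T-cell acute lymphoblastic leukemia, but it does not describe the specific experimental role of this control guide.
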