Features (pLannotate 1.2.2; 28 found; start..end, strand, type, name):
     46..474     -  rep_origin     f1 ori (sequence partly withheld): f1 bacteriophage origin of replication; arrow indicates direction of (+) strand synthesis
    479..634     -  CDS            lacZα (fragment): LacZα fragment of β-galactosidase; lacZ fragment
    642..660     +  promoter       T7 promoter: promoter for bacteriophage T7 RNA polymerase
    674..974     +  enhancer       CMV enhancer: human cytomegalovirus immediate early enhancer
    975..1174    +  promoter       CMV promoter: human cytomegalovirus (CMV) immediate early promoter
   1192..1372    +  LTR            5' LTR (truncated): truncated 5' long terminal repeat (LTR) from HIV-1
   1419..1544    +  misc_feature   HIV-1 Ψ: packaging signal of human immunodeficiency virus type 1
   1528..1866    +  CDS            HIV-1 gag (fragment): gag protein from human immunodeficiency virus 1; gag
   2043..2276    +  misc_feature   RRE: The Rev response element (RRE) of HIV-1 allows for Rev-dependent mRNA export from the nucleus to the cytoplasm.
   2653..2753    +  CDS            Rev (fragment): human immunodeficiency virus 1 (HIV-1) Rev protein; rev; enhances nuclear export of unspliced and incompletely spliced viral mRNAs
   2803..2920    +  misc_feature   cPPT/CTS: central polypurine tract and central termination sequence of HIV-1
   2995..3235    +  promoter       U6 promoter: RNA polymerase III promoter for human U6 snRNA
   3282..3349    +  misc_RNA       tracrRNA (fragment): trans-activating CRISPR RNA for the Streptococcus pyogenes CRISPR/Cas9 system
   3372..3871    +  promoter       PGK promoter: mouse phosphoglycerate kinase 1 promoter
   3911..4507    +  CDS            PuroR (fragment): puromycin N-acetyltransferase; pac from Streptomyces; confers resistance to puromycin
   4580..5287    +  CDS            mCherry: mCherry is a basic (constitutively fluorescent) red fluorescent protein published in 2004, derived from Discosoma sp.. It is reported to be a very rapidly-maturing monomer with low acid sensitivity.
   5299..5885    +  misc_feature   WPRE: woodchuck hepatitis virus posttranscriptional regulatory element
   5879..6025    +  CDS            nef (fragment): NEF_HV1LA - Experimental evidence at protein level: Swiss-Prot protein existence level 1. Extracellular Nef protein targets CD4(+) T-lymphocytes for apoptosis by interacting with CXCR4 surface receptors. From Human immunodeficiency virus type 1 group M subtype B (isolate Lai) (HIV-1).
   6033..6211    +  LTR            5' LTR (truncated): truncated 5' long terminal repeat (LTR) from HIV-1
   6237..6348    +  polyA_signal   bGH poly(A) signal: bovine growth hormone polyadenylation signal
   6487..6505    -  promoter       T3 promoter: promoter for bacteriophage T3 RNA polymerase
   6550..6566    -  protein_bind   lac operator: The lac repressor binds to the lac operator to inhibit transcription in E. coli. This inhibition can be relieved by adding lactose or isopropyl-β-D-thiogalactopyranoside (IPTG). lac repressor encoded by lacI
   6574..6604    -  promoter       lac promoter: promoter for the E. coli lac operon
   6619..6640    -  protein_bind   CAP binding site: CAP binding activates transcription in the presence of cAMP. E. coli catabolite activator protein
   6653..6745    -  CDS            lacI (fragment): lac repressor; lacI; The lac repressor binds to the lac operator to inhibit transcription in E. coli. This inhibition can be relieved by adding lactose or isopropyl-β-D-thiogalactopyranoside (IPTG).
   6928..7516    -  rep_origin     ori: high-copy-number ColE1/pMB1/pBR322/pUC origin of replication
   7687..8547    -  CDS            AmpR: β-lactamase; bla; confers resistance to ampicillin, carbenicillin, and related antibiotics
   8548..8652    -  promoter       AmpR promoter: bla
>Addgene plasmid #210613 | pKLV2-U6gRNA5(Control(2))-PGKpuro2AmCherry-W | addgene full sequence | sequence record 418730 | Addgene NGS Result
CCCCGAAAAGTGCCACCTAAATTGTAAGCGTTAATATTTTGTTAAAATTCGCGTTAAATTTTTGTTAAAT
CAGCTCATTTTTTAACCAATAGGCCGAAATCGGCAAAATCCCTTATAAATCAAAAGAATAGACCGAGATA
GGGT
[37 nt withheld, positions 145-181]
AAAGAACGTGGACTCCAACGTCAAAGG
[49 nt withheld, positions 209-257]
T
[91 nt withheld, positions 259-349]
G
[124 nt withheld, positions 351-474]
CCCATTCGCCATTCAGGCTGCGCAACTGTTGGGAAGGGCGATCGGTGCGGGCCTCTTCGCTATTACGCCA
GCTGGCGAAAGGGGGATGTGCTGCAAGGCGATTAAGTTGGGTAACGCCAGGGTTTTCCCAGTCACGACGT
TGTAAAACGACGGCCAGTGAGCGCGCGTAATACGACTCACTATAGGGCGAATTGACTAGTACATAACTTA
CGGTAAATGGCCCGCCTGGCTGACCGCCCAACGACCCCCGCCCATTGACGTCAATAATGACGTATGTTCC
CATAGTAACGCCAATAGGGACTTTCCATTGACGTCAATGGGTGGAGTATTTACGGTAAACTGCCCACTTG
GCAGTACATCAAGTGTATCATATGCCAAGTACGCCCCCTATTGACGTCAATGACGGTAAATGGCCCGCCT
GGCATTATGCCCAGTACATGACCTTATGGGACTTTCCTACTTGGCAGTACATCTACGTATTAGTCATCGC
TATTACCATGGTGATGCGGTTTTGGCAGTACATCAATGGGCGTGGATAGCGGTTTGACTCACGGGGATTT
CCAAGTCTCCACCCCATTGACGTCAATGGGAGTTTGTTTTGGCACCAAAATCAACGGGACTTTCCAAAAT
GTCGTAACAACTCCGCCCCATTGACGCAAATGGGCGGTAGGCGTGTACGGTGGGAGGTCTATATAAGCAG
CGCGTTTTGCCTGTACTGGGTCTCTCTGGTTAGACCAGATCTGAGCCTGGGAGCTCTCTGGCTAACTAGG
GAACCCACTGCTTAAGCCTCAATAAAGCTTGCCTTGAGTGCTTCAAGTAGTGTGTGCCCGTCTGTTGTGT
GACTCTGGTAACTAGAGATCCCTCAGACCCTTTTAGTCAGTGTGGAAAATCTCTAGCAGTGGCGCCCGAA
CAGGGACTTGAAAGCGAAAGGGAAACCAGAGGAGCTCTCTCGACGCAGGACTCGGCTTGCTGAAGCGCGC
ACGGCAAGAGGCGAGGGGCGGCGACTGGTGAGTACGCCAAAAATTTTGACTAGCGGAGGCTAGAAGGAGA
GAGATGGGTGCGAGAGCGTCAGTATTAAGCGGGGGAGAATTAGATCGCGATGGGAAAAAATTCGGTTAAG
GCCAGGGGGAAAGAAAAAATATAAATTAAAACATATAGTATGGGCAAGCAGGGAGCTAGAACGATTCGCA
GTTAATCCTGGCCTGTTAGAAACATCAGAAGGCTGTAGACAAATACTGGGACAGCTACAACCATCCCTTC
AGACAGGATCAGAAGAACTTAGATCATTATATAATACAGTAGCAACCCTCTATTGTGTGCATCAAAGGAT
AGAGATAAAAGACACCAAGGAAGCTTTAGACAAGATAGAGGAAGAGCAAAACAAAAGTAAGACCACCGCA
CAGCAAGCGGCCGGCCGCGCTGATCTTCAGACCTGGAGGAGGAGATATGAGGGACAATTGGAGAAGTGAA
TTATATAAATATAAAGTAGTAAAAATTGAACCATTAGGAGTAGCACCCACCAAGGCAAAGAGAAGAGTGG
TGCAGAGAGAAAAAAGAGCAGTGGGAATAGGAGCTTTGTTCCTTGGGTTCTTGGGAGCAGCAGGAAGCAC
TATGGGCGCAGCGTCAATGACGCTGACGGTACAGGCCAGACAATTATTGTCTGGTATAGTGCAGCAGCAG
AACAATTTGCTGAGGGCTATTGAGGCGCAACAGCATCTGTTGCAACTCACAGTCTGGGGCATCAAGCAGC
TCCAGGCAAGAATCCTGGCTGTGGAAAGATACCTAAAGGATCAACAGCTCCTGGGGATTTGGGGTTGCTC
TGGAAAACTCATTTGCACCACTGCTGTGCCTTGGAATGCTAGTTGGAGTAATAAATCTCTGGAACAGATT
TGGAATCACACGACCTGGATGGAGTGGGACAGAGAAATTAACAATTACACAAGCTTAATACACTCCTTAA
TTGAAGAATCGCAAAACCAGCAAGAAAAGAATGAACAAGAATTATTGGAATTAGATAAATGGGCAAGTTT
GTGGAATTGGTTTAACATAACAAATTGGCTGTGGTATATAAAATTATTCATAATGATAGTAGGAGGCTTG
GTAGGTTTAAGAATAGTTTTTGCTGTACTTTCTATAGTGAATAGAGTTAGGCAGGGATATTCACCATTAT
CGTTTCAGACCCACCTCCCAACCCCGAGGGGACCCGACAGGCCCGAAGGAATAGAAGAAGAAGGTGGAGA
GAGAGACAGAGACAGATCCATTCGATTAGTGAACGGATCGGCACTGCGTGCGCCAATTCTGCAGACAAAT
GGCAGTATTCATCCACAATTTTAAAAGAAAAGGGGGGATTGGGGGGTACAGTGCAGGGGAAAGAATAGTA
GACATAATAGCAACAGACATACAAACTAAAGAATTACAAAAACAAATTACAAAAATTCAAAATTTTCGGG
TTTATTACAGGGACAGCAGAGATCCAGTTTGGTTAGTACCGGGCCCTACGCGTCCAAGGTCGGGCAGGAA
GAGGGCCTATTTCCCATGATTCCTTCATATTTGCATATACGATACAAGGCTGTTAGAGAGATAATTAGAA
TTAATTTGACTGTAAACACAAAGATATTAGTACAAAATACGTGACGTAGAAAGTAATAATTTCTTGGGTA
GTTTGCAGTTTTAAAATTATGTTTTAAAATGGACTATCATATGCTTACCGTAACTTGAAAGTATTTCGAT
TTCTTGGCTTTATATATCTTGTGGAAAGGACGAAACACCGTTTAAAGACCTTACGAGGCGTTTAAGAGCT
ATGCTGGAAACAGCATAGCAAGTTTAAATAAGGCTAGTCCGTTATCAACTTGAAAAAGTGGCACCGAGTC
GGTGCTTTTTTTGGATCCAATTCTACCGGGTAGGGGAGGCGCTTTTCCCAAGGCAGTCTGGAGCATGCGC
TTTAGCAGCCCCGCTGGGCACTTGGCGCTACACAAGTGGCCTCTGGCCTCGCACACATTCCACATCCACC
GGTAGGCGCCAACCGGCTCCGTTCTTTGGTGGCCCCTTCGCGCCACCTTCTACTCCTCCCCTAGTCAGGA
AGTTCCCCCCCGCCCCGCAGCTCGCGTCGTGCAGGACGTGACAAATGGAAGTAGCACGTCTCACTAGTCT
CGTGCAGATGGACAGCACCGCTGAGCAATGGAAGCGGGTAGGCCTTTGGGGCAGCGGCCAATAGCAGCTT
TGCTCCTTCGCTTTCTGGGCTCAGAGGCTGGGAAGGGGTGGGTCCGGGGGCGGGCTCAGGGGCGGGCTCA
GGGGCGGGGCGGGCGCCCGAAGGTCCTCCGGAGGCCCGGCATTCTGCACGCTTCAAAAGCGCACGTCTGC
CGCGCTGTTCTCCTCTTCCTCATCTCCGGGCCTTTCGACCTGCATCCATCTAGATCTCGAGCAGCTGAAG
CTTACCATGACCGAGTACAAGCCCACGGTGCGCCTCGCCACCCGCGACGACGTCCCCAGGGCCGTACGCA
CCCTCGCCGCCGCGTTCGCCGACTACCCCGCCACGCGCCACACCGTCGATCCGGACCGCCACATCGAGCG
GGTCACCGAGCTGCAAGAACTCTTCCTCACGCGCGTCGGGCTCGACATCGGCAAGGTGTGGGTCGCGGAC
GACGGCGCCGCGGTGGCGGTCTGGACCACGCCGGAGAGCGTCGAAGCGGGGGCGGTGTTCGCCGAGATCG
GCCCGCGCATGGCCGAGTTGAGCGGTTCCCGGCTGGCCGCGCAGCAACAGATGGAAGGCCTCCTGGCGCC
GCACCGGCCCAAGGAGCCCGCGTGGTTCCTGGCCACCGTCGGCGTCTCGCCCGACCACCAGGGCAAGGGT
CTGGGCAGCGCCGTCGTGCTCCCCGGAGTGGAGGCGGCCGAGCGCGCCGGGGTGCCCGCCTTCCTGGAGA
CCTCCGCGCCCCGCAACCTCCCCTTCTACGAGCGGCTCGGCTTCACCGTCACCGCCGACGTCGAGGTGCC
CGAAGGACCGCGCACCTGGTGCATGACCCGCAAGCCCGGTGCCGGCGGCGGGTCCGGAGGAGAGGGCAGA
GGAAGTCTCCTAACATGCGGTGACGTGGAGGAGAATCCTGGCCCAATGGTGAGCAAGGGCGAGGAGGATA
ACTCCGCCATCATCAAGGAGTTCCTGCGCTTCAAGGTGCACATGGAGGGCTCCGTGAACGGCCACGAGTT
CGAGATCGAGGGCGAGGGCGAGGGCCGCCCCTACGAGGGCACCCAGACCGCCAAGCTGAAGGTGACCAAG
GGTGGCCCCCTGCCCTTCGCCTGGGACATCCTGTCCCCTCAGTTCATGTACGGCTCCAAGGCCTACGTGA
AGCACCCCGCCGACATCCCCGACTACTTGAAGCTGTCCTTCCCCGAGGGCTTCAAGTGGGAGCGCGTGAT
GAACTTCGAGGACGGCGGCGTGGTGACCGTGACCCAGGACTCCTCTCTGCAGGACGGCGAGTTCATCTAC
AAGGTGAAGCTGCGCGGCACCAACTTCCCCTCCGACGGCCCCGTAATGCAGAAGAAAACCATGGGCTGGG
AGGCCTCCTCCGAGCGGATGTACCCCGAGGACGGCGCCCTGAAGGGCGAGATCAAGCAGAGGCTGAAGCT
GAAGGACGGCGGCCACTACGACGCTGAGGTCAAGACCACCTACAAGGCCAAGAAGCCCGTGCAGCTGCCC
GGCGCCTACAACGTCAACATCAAGTTGGACATCACCTCCCACAACGAGGACTACACCATCGTGGAACAGT
ACGAACGCGCCGAGGGCCGCCACTCCACCGGCGGCATGGACGAGCTGTACAAGTGAGCGGCCGCTCAACC
TCTGGATTACAAAATTTGTGAAAGATTGACTGGTATTCTTAACTATGTTGCTCCTTTTACGCTATGTGGA
TACGCTGCTTTAATGCCTTTGTATCATGCTATTGCTTCCCGTATGGCTTTCATTTTCTCCTCCTTGTATA
AATCCTGGTTGCTGTCTCTTTATGAGGAGTTGTGGCCCGTTGTCAGGCAACGTGGCGTGGTGTGCACTGT
GTTTGCTGACGCAACCCCCACTGGTTGGGGCATTGCCACCACCTGTCAGCTCCTTTCCGGGACTTTCGCT
TTCCCCCTCCCTATTGCCACGGCGGAACTCATCGCCGCCTGCCTTGCCCGCTGCTGGACAGGGGCTCGGC
TGTTGGGCACTGACAATTCCGTGGTGTTGTCGGGGAAATCATCGTCCTTTCCTTGGCTGCTCGCCTGTGT
TGCCACCTGGATTCTGCGCGGGACGTCCTTCTGCTACGTCCCTTCGGCCCTCAATCCAGCGGACCTTCCT
TCCCGCGGCCTGCTGCCGGCTCTGCGGCCTCTTCCGCGTCTACGCCTTCGCCCTCAGACGAGTCGGATCT
CCCTTTGGGCCGCCTCCCCGCAGGTACCTTTAAGACCAATGACTTACAAGGCAGCTGTAGATCTTAGCCA
CTTTTTAAAAGAAAAGGGGGGACTGGAAGGGCTAATTCACTCCCAAAGAAGTCAAGATCTGCTTTTTGCC
TGTACTGGGTCTCTCTGGTTAGACCAGAGTCTCTCTGGTTAGACCAGATCTGAGCCTGGGAGCTCTCTGG
CTAACTAGGGAACCCACTGCTTAAGCCTCAATAAAGCTTGCCTTGAGTGCTTCAAGTAGTGTGTGCCCGT
CTGTTGTGTGACTCTGGTAACTAGAGATCCCTCAGACCCTTTTAGTCAGTGTGGAAAATCTCTAGCAGTT
TAAACCCGCTGATCAGCCTCGACTGTGCCTTCTAGTTGCCAGCCATCTGTTGTTTGCCCCTCCCCCGTGC
CTTCCTTGACCCTGGAAGGTGCCACTCCCACTGTCCTTTCCTAATAAAATGAGGAAATTGCATCGCATTG
TCTGAGTAGGTGTCATTCTATTCTGGGGGGTGGGGTGGGGCAGGACAGCAAGGGGGAGGATTGGGAAGTC
AATAGCAGGCATGCTGGGGATGCGGTGGGCTCTATGGGCGGCCGTTAATTAAGCTTTTGTTCCCTTTAGT
GAGGGTTAATTGCGCGCTTGGCGTAATCATGGTCATAGCTGTTTCCTGTGTGAAATTGTTATCCGCTCAC
AATTCCACACAACATACGAGCCGGGAGCATAAAGTGTAAAGCCTGGGGTGCCTAATGAGTGAGCTAACTC
ACATTAATTGCGTTGCGCTCACTGCCCGCTTTCCAGTCGGGAAACCTGTCGTGCCAGCTGCATTAATGAA
TCGGCCAACGCGCGGGGAGAGGCGGTTTGCGTATTGGGCGCTCTTCCGCTTCCTCGCTCACTGACTCGCT
GCGCTCGGTCGTTCGGCTGCGGCGAGCGGTATCAGCTCACTCAAAGGCGGTAATACGGTTATCCACAGAA
TCAGGGGATAACGCAGGAAAGAACATGTGAGCAAAAGGCCAGCAAAAGGCCAGGAACCGTAAAAAGGCCG
CGTTGCTGGCGTTTTTCCATAGGCTCCGCCCCCCTGACGAGCATCACAAAAATCGACGCTCAAGTCAGAG
GTGGCGAAACCCGACAGGACTATAAAGATACCAGGCGTTTCCCCCTGGAAGCTCCCTCGTGCGCTCTCCT
GTTCCGACCCTGCCGCTTACCGGATACCTGTCCGCCTTTCTCCCTTCGGGAAGCGTGGCGCTTTCTCATA
GCTCACGCTGTAGGTATCTCAGTTCGGTGTAGGTCGTTCGCTCCAAGCTGGGCTGTGTGCACGAACCCCC
CGTTCAGCCCGACCGCTGCGCCTTATCCGGTAACTATCGTCTTGAGTCCAACCCGGTAAGACACGACTTA
TCGCCACTGGCAGCAGCCACTGGTAACAGGATTAGCAGAGCGAGGTATGTAGGCGGTGCTACAGAGTTCT
TGAAGTGGTGGCCTAACTACGGCTACACTAGAAGAACAGTATTTGGTATCTGCGCTCTGCTGAAGCCAGT
TACCTTCGGAAAAAGAGTTGGTAGCTCTTGATCCGGCAAACAAACCACCGCTGGTAGCGGTGGTTTTTTT
GTTTGCAAGCAGCAGATTACGCGCAGAAAAAAAGGATCTCAAGAAGATCCTTTGATCTTTTCTACGGGGT
CTGACGCTCAGTGGAACGAAAACTCACGTTAAGGGATTTTGGTCATGAGATTATCAAAAAGGATCTTCAC
CTAGATCCTTTTAAATTAAAAATGAAGTTTTAAATCAATCTAAAGTATATATGAGTAAACTTGGTCTGAC
AGTTACCAATGCTTAATCAGTGAGGCACCTATCTCAGCGATCTGTCTATTTCGTTCATCCATAGTTGCCT
GACTCCCCGTCGTGTAGATAACTACGATACGGGAGGGCTTACCATCTGGCCCCAGTGCTGCAATGATACC
GCGAGACCCACGCTCACCGGCTCCAGATTTATCAGCAATAAACCAGCCAGCCGGAAGGGCCGAGCGCAGA
AGTGGTCCTGCAACTTTATCCGCCTCCATCCAGTCTATTAATTGTTGCCGGGAAGCTAGAGTAAGTAGTT
CGCCAGTTAATAGTTTGCGCAACGTTGTTGCCATTGCTACAGGCATCGTGGTGTCACGCTCGTCGTTTGG
TATGGCTTCATTCAGCTCCGGTTCCCAACGATCAAGGCGAGTTACATGATCCCCCATGTTGTGCAAAAAA
GCGGTTAGCTCCTTCGGTCCTCCGATCGTTGTCAGAAGTAAGTTGGCCGCAGTGTTATCACTCATGGTTA
TGGCAGCACTGCATAATTCTCTTACTGTCATGCCATCCGTAAGATGCTTTTCTGTGACTGGTGAGTACTC
AACCAAGTCATTCTGAGAATAGTGTATGCGGCGACCGAGTTGCTCTTGCCCGGCGTCAATACGGGATAAT
ACCGCGCCACATAGCAGAACTTTAAAAGTGCTCATCATTGGAAAACGTTCTTCGGGGCGAAAACTCTCAA
GGATCTTACCGCTGTTGAGATCCAGTTCGATGTAACCCACTCGTGCACCCAACTGATCTTCAGCATCTTT
TACTTTCACCAGCGTTTCTGGGTGAGCAAAAACAGGAAGGCAAAATGCCGCAAAAAAGGGAATAAGGGCG
ACACGGAAATGTTGAATACTCATACTCTTCCTTTTTCAATATTATTGAAGCATTTATCAGGGTTATTGTC
TCATGAGCGGATACATATTTGAATGTATTTAGAAAAATAAACAAATAGGGGTTCCGCGCACATTT
